>Addgene plasmid #116116 | pHAGE-AXL-C311F | addgene full sequence | sequence record 240873 | Addgene NGS Result
TGGAAGGGCTAATTCACTCCCAAAGAAGACAAGATATCCTTGATCTGTGGATCTACCACACACAAGGCTA
CTTCCCTGATTAGCAGAACTACACACCAGGGCCAGGGGTCAGATATCCACTGACCTTTGGATGGTGCTAC
AAGCTAGTACCAGTTGAGCCAGATAAGGTAGAAGAGGCCAATAAAGGAGAGAACACCAGCTTGTTACACC
CTGTGAGCCTGCATGGGATGGATGACCCGGAGAGAGAAGTGTTAGAGTGGAGGTTTGACAGCCGCCTAGC
ATTTCATCACGTGGCCCGAGAGCTGCATCCGGAGTACTTCAAGAACTGCTGATATCGAGCTTGCTACAAG
GGACTTTCCGCTGGGGACTTTCCAGGGAGGCGTGGCCTGGGCGGGACTGGGGAGTGGCGAGCCCTCAGAT
CCTGCATATAAGCAGCTGCTTTTTGCCTGTACTGGGTCTCTCTGGTTAGACCAGATCTGAGCCTGGGAGC
TCTCTGGCTAACTAGGGAACCCACTGCTTAAGCCTCAATAAAGCTTGCCTTGAGTGCTTCAAGTAGTGTG
TGCCCGTCTGTTGTGTGACTCTGGTAACTAGAGATCCCTCAGACCCTTTTAGTCAGTGTGGAAAATCTCT
AGCAGTGGCGCCCGAACAGGGACTTGAAAGCGAAAGGGAAACCAGAGGAGCTCTCTCGACGCAGGACTCG
GCTTGCTGAAGCGCGCACGGCAAGAGGCGAGGGGCGGCGACTGGTGAGTACGCCAAAAATTTTGACTAGC
GGAGGCTAGAAGGAGAGAGATGGGTGCGAGAGCGTCAGTATTAAGCGGGGGAGAATTAGATCGCGATGGG
AAAAAATTCGGTTAAGGCCAGGGGGAAAGAAAAAATATAAATTAAAACATATAGTATGGGCAAGCAGGGA
GCTAGAACGATTCGCAGTTAATCCTGGCCTGTTAGAAACATCAGAAGGCTGTAGACAAATACTGGGACAG
CTACAACCATCCCTTCAGACAGGATCAGAAGAACTTAGATCATTATATAATACAGTAGCAACCCTCTATT
GTGTGCATCAAAGGATAGAGATAAAAGACACCAAGGAAGCTTTAGACAAGATAGAGGAAGAGCAAAACAA
AAGTAAGACCACCGCACAGCAAGCGGCCGGCCGCTGATCTTCAGACCTGGAGGAGGAGATATGAGGGACA
ATTGGAGAAGTGAATTATATAAATATAAAGTAGTAAAAATTGAACCATTAGGAGTAGCACCCACCAAGGC
AAAGAGAAGAGTGGTGCAGAGAGAAAAAAGAGCAGTGGGAATAGGAGCTTTGTTCCTTGGGTTCTTGGGA
GCAGCAGGAAGCACTATGGGCGCAGCGTCAATGACGCTGACGGTACAGGCCAGACAATTATTGTCTGGTA
TAGTGCAGCAGCAGAACAATTTGCTGAGGGCTATTGAGGCGCAACAGCATCTGTTGCAACTCACAGTCTG
GGGCATCAAGCAGCTCCAGGCAAGAATCCTGGCTGTGGAAAGATACCTAAAGGATCAACAGCTCCTGGGG
ATTTGGGGTTGCTCTGGAAAACTCATTTGCACCACTGCTGTGCCTTGGAATGCTAGTTGGAGTAATAAAT
CTCTGGAACAGATTTGGAATCACACGACCTGGATGGAGTGGGACAGAGAAATTAACAATTACACAAGCTT
AATACACTCCTTAATTGAAGAATCGCAAAACCAGCAAGAAAAGAATGAACAAGAATTATTGGAATTAGAT
AAATGGGCAAGTTTGTGGAATTGGTTTAACATAACAAATTGGCTGTGGTATATAAAATTATTCATAATGA
TAGTAGGAGGCTTGGTAGGTTTAAGAATAGTTTTTGCTGTACTTTCTATAGTGAATAGAGTTAGGCAGGG
ATATTCACCATTATCGTTTCAGACCCACCTCCCAACCCCGAGGGGACCCGACAGGCCCGAAGGAATAGAA
GAAGAAGGTGGAGAGAGAGACAGAGACAGATCCATTCGATTAGTGAACGGATCTCGACGGTATCGCCGAA
TTCACAAATGGCAGTATTCATCCACAATTTTAAAAGAAAAGGGGGGATTGGGGGGTACAGTGCAGGGGAA
AGAATAGTAGACATAATAGCAACAGACATACAAACTAAAGAATTACAAAAACAAATTACAAAAATTCAAA
ATTTTCGGGTTTATTACAGGGACAGCAGAGATCCAGTTTGGACTAGTCGTGAGGCTCCGGTGCCCGTCAG
TGGGCAGAGCGCACATCGCCCACAGTCCCCGAGAAGTTGGGGGGAGGGGTCGGCAATTGAACCGGTGCCT
AGAGAAGGTGGCGCGGGGTAAACTGGGAAAGTGATGTCGTGTACTGGCTCCGCCTTTTTCCCGAGGGTGG
GGGAGAACCGTATATAAGTGCAGTAGTCGCCGTGAACGTTCTTTTTCGCAACGGGTTTGCCGCCAGAACA
CAGGTAAGTGCCGTGTGTGGTTCCCGCGGGCCTGGCCTCTTTACGGGTTATGGCCCTTGCGTGCCTTGAA
TTACTTCCACCTGGCTGCAGTACGTGATTCTTGATCCCGAGCTTCGGGTTGGAAGTGGGTGGGAGAGTTC
GAGGCCTTGCGCTTAAGGAGCCCCTTCGCCTCGTGCTTGAGTTGAGGCCTGGCCTGGGCGCTGGGGCCGC
CGCGTGCGAATCTGGTGGCACCTTCGCGCCTGTCTCGCTGCTTTCGATAAGTCTCTAGCCATTTAAAATT
TTTGATGACCTGCTGCGACGCTTTTTTTCTGGCAAGATAGTCTTGTAAATGCGGGCCAAGATCTGCACAC
TGGTATTTCGGTTTTTGGGGCCGCGGGCGGCGACGGGGCCCGTGCGTCCCAGCGCACATGTTCGGCGAGG
CGGGGCCTGCGAGCGCGGCCACCGAGAATCGGACGGGGGTAGTCTCAAGCTGGCCGGCCTGCTCTGGTGC
CTGGCCTCGCGCCGCCGTGTATCGCCCCGCCCTGGGCGGCAAGGCTGGCCCGGTCGGCACCAGTTGCGTG
AGCGGAAAGATGGCCGCTTCCCGGCCCTGCTGCAGGGAGCTCAAAATGGAGGACGCGGCGCTCGGGAGAG
CGGGCGGGTGAGTCACCCACACAAAGGAAAAGGGCCTTTCCGTCCTCAGCCGTCGCTTCATGTGACTCCA
CGGAGTACCGGGCGCCGTCCAGGCACCTCGATTAGTTCTCGAGCTTTTGGAGTACGTCGTCTTTAGGTTG
GGGGGAGGGGTTTTATGCGATGGAGTTTCCCCACACTGAGTGGGTGGAGACTGAAGTTAGGCCAGCTTGG
CACTTGATGTAATTCTCCTTGGAATTTGCCCTTTTTGAGTTTGGATCTTGGTTCATTCTCAAGCCTCAGA
CAGTGGTTCAAAGTTTTTTTCTTCCATTTCAGGTGTCGTGAAGCGGCCCTGCAGATATCAACAAGTTTGT
ACAAAAAAGCAGGCACCATGGCGTGGCGGTGCCCCAGGATGGGCAGGGTCCCGCTGGCCTGGTGCTTGGC
GCTGTGCGGCTGGGCGTGCATGGCCCCCAGGGGCACGCAGGCTGAAGAAAGTCCCTTCGTGGGCAACCCA
GGGAATATCACAGGTGCCCGGGGACTCACGGGCACCCTTCGGTGTCAGCTCCAGGTTCAGGGAGAGCCCC
CCGAGGTACATTGGCTTCGGGATGGACAGATCCTGGAGCTCGCGGACAGCACCCAGACCCAGGTGCCCCT
GGGTGAGGATGAACAGGATGACTGGATAGTGGTCAGCCAGCTCAGAATCACCTCCCTGCAGCTTTCCGAC
ACGGGACAGTACCAGTGTTTGGTGTTTCTGGGACATCAGACCTTCGTGTCCCAGCCTGGCTATGTTGGGC
TGGAGGGCTTGCCTTACTTCCTGGAGGAGCCCGAAGACAGGACTGTGGCCGCCAACACCCCCTTCAACCT
GAGCTGCCAAGCTCAGGGACCCCCAGAGCCCGTGGACCTACTCTGGCTCCAGGATGCTGTCCCCCTGGCC
ACGGCTCCAGGTCACGGCCCCCAGCGCAGCCTGCATGTTCCAGGGCTGAACAAGACATCCTCTTTCTCCT
GCGAAGCCCATAACGCCAAGGGGGTCACCACATCCCGCACAGCCACCATCACAGTGCTCCCCCAGCAGCC
CCGTAACCTCCACCTGGTCTCCCGCCAACCCACGGAGCTGGAGGTGGCTTGGACTCCAGGCCTGAGCGGC
ATCTACCCCCTGACCCACTGCACCCTGCAGGCTGTGCTGTCAGACGATGGGATGGGCATCCAGGCGGGAG
AACCAGACCCCCCAGAGGAGCCCCTCACCTCGCAAGCATCCGTGCCCCCCCATCAGCTTCGGCTAGGCAG
CCTCCATCCTCACACCCCTTATCACATCCGCGTGGCATTCACCAGCAGCCAGGGCCCCTCATCCTGGACC
CACTGGCTTCCTGTGGAGACGCCGGAGGGAGTGCCCCTGGGCCCCCCTGAGAACATTAGTGCTACGCGGA
ATGGGAGCCAGGCCTTCGTGCATTGGCAAGAGCCCCGGGCGCCCCTGCAGGGTACCCTGTTAGGGTACCG
GCTGGCGTATCAAGGCCAGGACACCCCAGAGGTGCTAATGGACATAGGGCTAAGGCAAGAGGTGACCCTG
GAGCTGCAGGGGGACGGGTCTGTGTCCAATCTGACAGTGTGTGTGGCAGCCTACACTGCTGCTGGGGATG
GACCCTGGAGCCTCCCAGTACCCCTGGAGGCCTGGCGCCCAGGGCAAGCACAGCCAGTCCACCAGCTGGT
GAAGGAACCTTCAACTCCTGCCTTCTCGTGGCCCTGGTGGTATGTACTGCTAGGAGCAGTCGTGGCCGCT
GCCTGTGTCCTCATCTTGGCTCTCTTCCTTGTCCACCGGCGAAAGAAGGAGACCCGTTATGGAGAAGTGT
TTGAACCAACAGTGGAAAGAGGTGAACTGGTAGTCAGGTACCGCGTGCGCAAGTCCTACAGTCGTCGGAC
CACTGAAGCTACCTTGAACAGCTTGGGCATCAGTGAAGAGCTGAAGGAGAAGCTGCGGGATGTGATGGTG
GACCGGCACAAGGTGGCCCTGGGGAAGACTCTGGGAGAGGGAGAGTTTGGAGCTGTGATGGAAGGCCAGC
TCAACCAGGACGACTCCATCCTCAAGGTGGCTGTGAAGACGATGAAGATTGCCATCTGCACGAGGTCAGA
GCTGGAGGATTTCCTGAGTGAAGCGGTCTGCATGAAGGAATTTGACCATCCCAACGTCATGAGGCTCATC
GGTGTCTGTTTCCAGGGTTCTGAACGAGAGAGCTTCCCAGCACCTGTGGTCATCTTACCTTTCATGAAAC
ATGGAGACCTACACAGCTTCCTCCTCTATTCCCGGCTCGGGGACCAGCCAGTGTACCTGCCCACTCAGAT
GCTAGTGAAGTTCATGGCAGACATCGCCAGTGGCATGGAGTATCTGAGTACCAAGAGATTCATACACCGG
GACCTGGCGGCCAGGAACTGCATGCTGAATGAGAACATGTCCGTGTGTGTGGCGGACTTCGGGCTCTCCA
AGAAGATCTACAATGGGGACTACTACCGCCAGGGACGTATCGCCAAGATGCCAGTCAAGTGGATTGCCAT
TGAGAGTCTAGCTGACCGTGTCTACACCAGCAAGAGCGATGTGTGGTCCTTCGGGGTGACAATGTGGGAG
ATTGCCACAAGAGGCCAAACCCCATATCCGGGCGTGGAGAACAGCGAGATTTATGACTATCTGCGCCGGG
GAAATCGCCTGAAGCAGCCTGCGGACTGTCTGGATGGACTGTATGCCTTGATGTCGCGGTGCTGGGAGCT
AAATCCCCAGGACCGGCCAAGTTTTACAGAGCTGCGGGAAGATTTGGAGAACACACTGAAGGCCTTGCCT
CCTGCCCAGGAGCCTGACGAAATCCTCTATGTCAACATGGATGAGGGTGGAGGTTATCCTGAACCCCCTG
GAGCTGCAGGAGGAGCTGACCCCCCAACCCAGCCAGACCCTAAGGATTCCTGTAGCTGCCTCACTGCGGC
TGAGGTCCATCCTGCTGGACGCTATGTCCTCTGCCCTTCCACAACCCCTAGCCCCGCTCAGCCTGCTGAT
AGGGGCTCCCCAGCAGCCCCAGGGCAGGAGGATGGTGCCTAGAACCCAGCTTTCTTGTACAAAGTGGTTG
ATATCCAGCACAGTGGCGGCCGCTCGAGTCTAGAGGGCCCGCGGTTCGAAGGTAAGCCTATCCCTAACCC
TCTCCTCGGTCTCGATTCTACGCGTACCGGTTAGTAATGAGATCCCTCCCCCCCCCCTAACGTTACTGGC
CGAAGCCGCTTGGAATAAGGCCGGTGTGCGTTTGTCTATATGTTATTTTCCACCATATTGCCGTCTTTTG
GCAATGTGAGGGCCCGGAAACCTGGCCCTGTCTTCTTGACGAGCATTCCTAGGGGTCTTTCCCCTCTCGC
CAAAGGAATGCAAGGTCTGTTGAATGTCGTGAAGGAAGCAGTTCCTCTGGAAGCTTCTTGAAGACAAACA
ACGTCTGTAGCGACCCTTTGCAGGCAGCGGAACCCCCCACCTGGCGACAGGTGCCTCTGCGGCCAAAAGC
CACGTGTATAAGATACACCTGCAAAGGCGGCACAACCCCAGTGCCACGTTGTGAGTTGGATAGTTGTGGA
AAGAGTCAAATGGCTCTCCTCAAGCGTATTCAACAAGGGGCTGAAGGATGCCCAGAAGGTACCCCATTGT
ATGGGATCTGATCTGGGGCCTCGGTGCACATGCTTTACATGTGTTTAGTCGAGGTTAAAAAAACGTCTAG
GCCCCCCGAACCACGGGGACGTGGTTTTCCTTTGAAAAACACGATGATAATATGGCCACACATATGGTGA
GCAAGGGCGAGGAGCTGTTCACCGGGGTGGTGCCCATCCTGGTCGAGCTGGACGGCGACGTAAACGGCCA
CAAGTTCAGCGTGTCCGGCGAGGGCGAGGGCGATGCCACCTACGGCAAGCTGACCCTGAAGTTCATCTGC
ACCACCGGCAAGCTGCCCGTGCCCTGGCCCACCCTCGTGACCACCCTGACCTACGGCGTGCAGTGCTTCA
GCCGCTACCCCGACCACATGAAGCAGCACGACTTCTTCAAGTCCGCCATGCCCGAAGGCTACGTCCAGGA
GCGCACCATCTTCTTCAAGGACGACGGCAACTACAAGACCCGCGCCGAGGTGAAGTTCGAGGGCGACACC
CTGGTGAACCGCATCGAGCTGAAGGGCATCGACTTCAAGGAGGACGGCAACATCCTGGGGCACAAGCTGG
AGTACAACTACAACAGCCACAACGTCTATATCATGGCCGACAAGCAGAAGAACGGCATCAAGGTGAACTT
CAAGATCCGCCACAACATCGAGGACGGCAGCGTGCAGCTCGCCGACCACTACCAGCAGAACACCCCCATC
GGCGACGGCCCCGTGCTGCTGCCCGACAACCACTACCTGAGCACCCAGTCCGCCCTGAGCAAAGACCCCA
ACGAGAAGCGCGATCACATGGTCCTGCTGGAGTTCGTGACCGCCGCCGGGATCACTCTCGGCATGGACGA
GCTGTACAAGTAAATCGATAGATCCTAATCAACCTCTGGATTACAAAATTTGTGAAAGATTGACTGGTAT
TCTTAACTATGTTGCTCCTTTTACGCTATGTGGATACGCTGCTTTAATGCCTTTGTATCATGCTATTGCT
TCCCGTATGGCTTTCATTTTCTCCTCCTTGTATAAATCCTGGTTGCTGTCTCTTTATGAGGAGTTGTGGC
CCGTTGTCAGGCAACGTGGCGTGGTGTGCACTGTGTTTGCTGACGCAACCCCCACTGGTTGGGGCATTGC
CACCACCTGTCAGCTCCTTTCCGGGACTTTCGCTTTCCCCCTCCCTATTGCCACGGCGGAACTCATCGCC
GCCTGCCTTGCCCGCTGCTGGACAGGGGCTCGGCTGTTGGGCACTGACAATTCCGTGGTGTTGTCGGGGA
AATCATCGTCCTTTCCTTGGCTGCTCGCCTGTGTTGCCACCTGGATTCTGCGCGGGACGTCCTTCTGCTA
CGTCCCTTCGGCCCTCAATCCAGCGGACCTTCCTTCCCGCGGCCTGCTGCCGGCTCTGCGGCCTCTTCCG
CGTCTTCGCCTTCGCCCTCAGACGAGTCGGATCTCCCTTTGGGCCGCCTCCCCGCCTGAGATCCTTTAAG
ACCAATGACTTACAAGGCAGCTGTAGATCTTAGCCACTTTTTAAAAGAAAAGGGGGGACTGGAAGGGCTA
ATTCACTCCCAACGAAGACAAGATCTGCTTTTTGCTTGTACTGGGTCTCTCTGGTTAGACCAGATCTGAG
CCTGGGAGCTCTCTGGCTAACTAGGGAACCCACTGCTTAAGCCTCAATAAAGCTTGCCTTGAGTGCTTCA
AGTAGTGTGTGCCCGTCTGTTGTGTGACTCTGGTAACTAGAGATCCCTCAGACCCTTTTAGTCAGTGTGG
AAAATCTCTAGCAGTAGTAGTTCATGTCATCTTATTATTCAGTATTTATAACTTGCAAAGAAATGAATAT
CAGAGAGTGAGAGGCCCGGGTTAATTAAGGAAAGGGCTAGATCATTCTTGAAGACGAAAGGGCCTCGTGA
TACGCCTATTTTTATAGGTTAATGTCATGATAATAATGGTTTCTTAGACGTCAGGTGGCACTTTTCGGGG
AAATGTGCGCGGAACCCCTATTTGTTTATTTTTCTAAATACATTCAAATATGTATCCGCTCATGAGACAA
TAACCCTGATAAATGCTTCAATAATATTGAAAAAGGAAGAGTATGAGTATTCAACATTTCCGTGTCGCCC
TTATTCCCTTTTTTGCGGCATTTTGCCTTCCTGTTTTTGCTCACCCAGAAACGCTGGTGAAAGTAAAAGA
TGCTGAAGATCAGTTGGGTGCACGAGTGGGTTACATCGAACTGGATCTCAACAGCGGTAAGATCCTTGAG
AGTTTTCGCCCCGAAGAACGTTTTCCAATGATGAGCACTTTTAAAGTTCTGCTATGTGGCGCGGTATTAT
CCCGTGTTGACGCCGGGCAAGAGCAACTCGGTCGCCGCATACACTATTCTCAGAATGACTTGGTTGAGTA
CTCACCAGTCACAGAAAAGCATCTTACGGATGGCATGACAGTAAGAGAATTATGCAGTGCTGCCATAACC
ATGAGTGATAACACTGCGGCCAACTTACTTCTGACAACGATCGGAGGACCGAAGGAGCTAACCGCTTTTT
TGCACAACATGGGGGATCATGTAACTCGCCTTGATCGTTGGGAACCGGAGCTGAATGAAGCCATACCAAA
CGACGAGCGTGACACCACGATGCCTGTAGCAATGGCAACAACGTTGCGCAAACTATTAACTGGCGAACTA
CTTACTCTAGCTTCCCGGCAACAATTAATAGACTGGATGGAGGCGGATAAAGTTGCAGGACCACTTCTGC
GCTCGGCCCTTCCGGCTGGCTGGTTTATTGCTGATAAATCTGGAGCCGGTGAGCGTGGGTCTCGCGGTAT
CATTGCAGCACTGGGGCCAGATGGTAAGCCCTCCCGTATCGTAGTTATCTACACGACGGGGAGTCAGGCA
ACTATGGATGAACGAAATAGACAGATCGCTGAGATAGGTGCCTCACTGATTAAGCATTGGTAACTGTCAG
ACCAAGTTTACTCATATATACTTTAGATTGATTTAAAACTTCATTTTTAATTTAAAAGGATCTAGGTGAA
GATCCTTTTTGATAATCTCATGACCAAAATCCCTTAACGTGAGTTTTCGTTCCACTGAGCGTCAGACCCC
GTAGAAAAGATCAAAGGATCTTCTTGAGATCCTTTTTTTCTGCGCGTAATCTGCTGCTTGCAAACAAAAA
AACCACCGCTACCAGCGGTGGTTTGTTTGCCGGATCAAGAGCTACCAACTCTTTTTCCGAAGGTAACTGG
CTTCAGCAGAGCGCAGATACCAAATACTGTTCTTCTAGTGTAGCCGTAGTTAGGCCACCACTTCAAGAAC
TCTGTAGCACCGCCTACATACCTCGCTCTGCTAATCCTGTTACCAGTGGCTGCTGCCAGTGGCGATAAGT
CGTGTCTTACCGGGTTGGACTCAAGACGATAGTTACCGGATAAGGCGCAGCGGTCGGGCTGAACGGGGGG
TTCGTGCACACAGCCCAGCTTGGAGCGAACGACCTACACCGAACTGAGATACCTACAGCGTGAGCTATGA
GAAAGCGCCACGCTTCCCGAAGGGAGAAAGGCGGACAGGTATCCGGTAAGCGGCAGGGTCGGAACAGGAG
AGCGCACGAGGGAGCTTCCAGGGGGAAACGCCTGGTATCTTTATAGTCCTGTCGGGTTTCGCCACCTCTG
ACTTGAGCGTCGATTTTTGTGATGCTCGTCAGGGGGGCGGAGCCTATGGAAAAACGCCAGCAACGCGGCC
TTTTTACGGTTCCTGGCCTTTTGCTGGCCTTTTGCTCACATGTTCTTTCCTGCGTTATCCCCTGATTCTG
TGGATAACCGTATTACCGCCTTTGAGTGAGCTGATACCGCTCGCCGCAGCCGAACGACCGAGCGCAGCGA
GTCAGTGAGCGAGGAAGCGGAAGAGCGCCCAATACGCAAACCGCCTCTCCCCGCGCGTTGGCCGATTCAT
TAATGCAGCAAGCTCATGGCTGACTAATTTTTTTTATTTATGCAGAGGCCGAGGCCGCCTCGGCCTCTGA
GCTATTCCAGAAGTAGTGAGGAGGCTTTTTTGGAGGCCTAGGCTTTTGCAAAAAGCTCCCCGTGGCACGA
CAGGTTTCCCGACTGGAAAGCGGGCAGTGAGCGCAACGCAATTAATGTGAGTTAGCTCACTCATTAGGCA
CCCCAGGCTTTACACTTTATGCTTCCGGCTCGTATGTTGTGTGGAATTGTGAGCGGATAACAATTTCACA
CAGGAAACAGCTATGACATGATTACGAATTTCACAAATAAAGCATTTTTTTCACTGCATTCTAGTTGTGG
TTTGTCCAAACTCATCAATGTATCTTATCATGTCTGGATCAACTGGATAACTCAAGCTAACCAAAATCAT
CCCAAACTTCCCACCCCATACCCTATTACCACTGCCAATTACCTGTGGTTTCATTTACTCTAAACCTGTG
ATTCCTCTGAATTATTTTCATTTTAAAGAAATTGTATTTGTTAAATATGTACTACAAACTTAGTAGT
Features (pLannotate 1.2.2; 27 found; start..end, strand, type, name):
    377..634     +  LTR            5' LTR (truncated): truncated 5' long terminal repeat (LTR) from HIV-1
    681..806     +  misc_feature   HIV-1 Ψ: packaging signal of human immunodeficiency virus type 1
    790..1128    +  CDS            HIV-1 gag (fragment): gag protein from human immunodeficiency virus 1; gag
   1303..1536    +  misc_feature   RRE: The Rev response element (RRE) of HIV-1 allows for Rev-dependent mRNA export from the nucleus to the cytoplasm.
   1913..2013    +  CDS            Rev (fragment): human immunodeficiency virus 1 (HIV-1) Rev protein; rev; enhances nuclear export of unspliced and incompletely spliced viral mRNAs
   2058..2175    +  misc_feature   cPPT/CTS: central polypurine tract and central termination sequence of HIV-1
   2223..3401    +  promoter       EF-1α promoter: strong constitutive promoter for human elongation factor EF-1α
   3422..3442    +  protein_bind   attB1: mutant version of attB; core recombination site for the Gateway® BP reaction BP Clonase™
   3448..6129    +  CDS            AXL: UFO_HUMAN - Also known as UFO. Experimental evidence at protein level: Swiss-Prot protein existence level 1. (Microbial infection) Acts as a receptor for Ebolavirus, possibly through GAS6 binding to phosphatidyl-serine at the surface of virion envelope. From Homo sapiens (Human).
   6134..6158    -  protein_bind   attB2: mutant version of attB; recombination site for the Gateway® BP reaction BP Clonase™
   6211..6252    +  CDS            V5 tag: epitope tag from simian virus 5
   6378..6840    +  misc_feature   IRES: internal ribosome entry site (IRES) of the encephalomyocarditis virus (EMCV)
   6854..7573    +  CDS            EGFP: the original enhanced GFP (Yang et al., 1996) mammalian codon-optimized
   7587..8175    +  misc_feature   WPRE: woodchuck hepatitis virus posttranscriptional regulatory element
   8183..8248    +  CDS            nef (fragment): NEF_HV1Z2 - Experimental evidence at protein level: Swiss-Prot protein existence level 1. Extracellular Nef protein targets CD4(+) T-lymphocytes for apoptosis by interacting with CXCR4 surface receptors. From Human immunodeficiency virus type 1 group M subtype D (isolate Z2/CDC-Z34) (HIV-1).
   8250..8483    +  LTR            3' LTR (ΔU3): self-inactivating 3' long terminal repeat (LTR) from HIV-1
   8688..8792    +  promoter       AmpR promoter: bla
   8793..9653    +  CDS            AmpR: β-lactamase; bla; confers resistance to ampicillin, carbenicillin, and related antibiotics
   9824..10412   +  rep_origin     ori: high-copy-number ColE1/pMB1/pBR322/pUC origin of replication
  10595..10649   +  CDS            lacI (fragment): lac repressor; lacI; The lac repressor binds to the lac operator to inhibit transcription in E. coli. This inhibition can be relieved by adding lactose or isopropyl-β-D-thiogalactopyranoside (IPTG).
  10655..10748   +  rep_origin     SV40 ori (fragment): SV40 origin of replication
  10773..10810   +  CDS            lacI (fragment): lac repressor; lacI; The lac repressor binds to the lac operator to inhibit transcription in E. coli. This inhibition can be relieved by adding lactose or isopropyl-β-D-thiogalactopyranoside (IPTG).
  10823..10844   +  protein_bind   CAP binding site: CAP binding activates transcription in the presence of cAMP. E. coli catabolite activator protein
  10859..10889   +  promoter       lac promoter: promoter for the E. coli lac operon
  10893..10915   +  protein_bind   lac operator (fragment): The lac repressor binds to the lac operator to inhibit transcription in E. coli. This inhibition can be relieved by adding lactose or isopropyl-β-D-thiogalactopyranoside (IPTG). lac repressor encoded by lacI
  10947..11030   +  polyA_signal   SV40 poly(A) signal (fragment): SV40 polyadenylation signal
  11197..329     +  CDS            nef (fragment) (across the origin): NEF_HV1BR - Experimental evidence at protein level: Swiss-Prot protein existence level 1. Extracellular Nef protein targets CD4(+) T-lymphocytes for apoptosis by interacting with CXCR4 surface receptors (PubMed:14990729). From Human immunodeficiency virus type 1 group M subtype B (isolate BRU/LAI) (HIV-1).
