[The description below was written by a language model from this plasmid's Addgene catalogue record and pLannotate feature annotations shown in this document.]
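Description:
pHAGE-AXL-C311F is an HIV-1-derived lentiviral expression plasmid of about 11.2 kb, built on the pHAGE backbone to deliver a mutant form of the human receptor tyrosine kinase AXL into mammalian cells. It is maintained in E. coli through a high-copy ColE1/pUC-type origin and an ampicillin resistance gene (β-lactamase). The viral portion carries a truncated 5' LTR, the Ψ packaging signal with a gag fragment, the Rev response element for Rev-dependent nuclear export of the genomic RNA, the cPPT/CTS element, and a ΔU3 self-inactivating 3' LTR. It therefore functions as a transfer vector whose structural and enzymatic viral proteins must be supplied in trans. Small annotated fragments of nef, rev, lacI, the lac promoter region and SV40 sequences appear to be backbone remnants rather than functional units.

The payload is driven by the strong constitutive human EF-1α promoter. The AXL open reading frame, recorded as carrying the C311F substitution, was inserted by Gateway cloning and is flanked by attB1 and attB2 sites. A V5 epitope tag sequence lies just downstream of attB2, but the record does not state whether it is fused in frame to AXL. An EMCV IRES then allows translation of EGFP from the same transcript, so transduced cells can be identified or sorted by fluorescence. No mammalian drug selection marker is annotated. A WPRE follows EGFP to enhance transcript stability and expression. The plasmid comes from a collection built for systematic functional annotation of somatic cancer mutations, and its stated purpose is lentiviral expression of AXL C311F, presumably to assess the effect of this variant in cells.
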