Addgene plasmid #116116: pHAGE-AXL-C311F
Purpose: Lentiviral expression of AXL C311F
Depositing lab: Gordon Mills & Kenneth Scott. Depositing organization: Baylor College of Medicine. Publication: Systematic Functional Annotation of Somatic Mutations in Cancer. Ng PK, Li J, Jeong KJ, Shao S, Chen H, Tsang YH, Sengupta S, Wang Z, Bhavana VH, Tran R, Soewito S, Minussi DC, Moreno D, Kong K, Dogruluk T, Lu H, Gao J, Tokheim C, Zhou DC, Johnson AM, Zeng J, Ip CKM, Ju Z, Wester M, Yu S, Li Y, Vellano CP, Schultz N, Karchin R, Ding L, Lu Y, Cheung LWT, Chen K, Shaw KR, Meric-Bernstam F, Scott KL, Yi S, Sahni N, Liang H, Mills GB. Cancer Cell. 2018 Mar 12;33(3):450-462.e10. doi: 10.1016/j.ccell.2018.01.021. PubMed 29533785.
Backbone
  Vector backbone: pHAGE
  Vector type: Lentiviral
Growth in bacteria
  Bacterial resistance: Ampicillin, 100 μg/mL
  Growth temperature: 37°C
  Growth strain: Stbl3
  Copy number: High Copy
Gene/Insert
  Gene/Insert name: AXL
  Species: H. sapiens (human)
  Mutation: C311F
  Entrez Gene: AXL (a.k.a. ARK, AXL3, JTK11, Tyro7, UFO)
  Cloning method: Gateway Cloning
Terms and licenses: Academic/Nonprofit Terms; Industry Terms: Not Available to Industry
How to cite: pHAGE-AXL-C311F was a gift from Gordon Mills & Kenneth Scott (Addgene plasmid # 116116 ; http://n2t.net/addgene:116116 ; RRID:Addgene_116116)
