>Addgene plasmid #116116 | pHAGE-AXL-C311F | depositor partial sequence | sequence record 218990 | insert
ATGGCGTGGCGGTGCCCCAGGATGGGCAGGGTCCCGCTGGCCTGGTGCTTGGCGCTGTGCGGCTGGGCGT
GCATGGCCCCCAGGGGCACGCAGGCTGAAGAAAGTCCCTTCGTGGGCAACCCAGGGAATATCACAGGTGC
CCGGGGACTCACGGGCACCCTTCGGTGTCAGCTCCAGGTTCAGGGAGAGCCCCCCGAGGTACATTGGCTT
CGGGATGGACAGATCCTGGAGCTCGCGGACAGCACCCAGACCCAGGTGCCCCTGGGTGAGGATGAACAGG
ATGACTGGATAGTGGTCAGCCAGCTCAGAATCACCTCCCTGCAGCTTTCCGACACGGGACAGTACCAGTG
TTTGGTGTTTCTGGGACATCAGACCTTCGTGTCCCAGCCTGGCTATGTTGGGCTGGAGGGCTTGCCTTAC
TTCCTGGAGGAGCCCGAAGACAGGACTGTGGCCGCCAACACCCCCTTCAACCTGAGCTGCCAAGCTCAGG
GACCCCCAGAGCCCGTGGACCTACTCTGGCTCCAGGATGCTGTCCCCCTGGCCACGGCTCCAGGTCACGG
CCCCCAGCGCAGCCTGCATGTTCCAGGGCTGAACAAGACATCCTCTTTCTCCTGCGAAGCCCATAACGCC
AAGGGGGTCACCACATCCCGCACAGCCACCATCACAGTGCTCCCCCAGCAGCCCCGTAACCTCCACCTGG
TCTCCCGCCAACCCACGGAGCTGGAGGTGGCTTGGACTCCAGGCCTGAGCGGCATCTACCCCCTGACCCA
CTGCACCCTGCAGGCTGTGCTGTCAGACGATGGGATGGGCATCCAGGCGGGAGAACCAGACCCCCCAGAG
GAGCCCCTCACCTCGCAAGCATCCGTGCCCCCCCATCAGCTTCGGCTAGGCAGCCTCCATCCTCACACCC
CTTATCACATCCGCGTGGCATTCACCAGCAGCCAGGGCCCCTCATCCTGGACCCACTGGCTTCCTGTGGA
GACGCCGGAGGGAGTGCCCCTGGGCCCCCCTGAGAACATTAGTGCTACGCGGAATGGGAGCCAGGCCTTC
GTGCATTGGCAAGAGCCCCGGGCGCCCCTGCAGGGTACCCTGTTAGGGTACCGGCTGGCGTATCAAGGCC
AGGACACCCCAGAGGTGCTAATGGACATAGGGCTAAGGCAAGAGGTGACCCTGGAGCTGCAGGGGGACGG
GTCTGTGTCCAATCTGACAGTGTGTGTGGCAGCCTACACTGCTGCTGGGGATGGACCCTGGAGCCTCCCA
GTACCCCTGGAGGCCTGGCGCCCAGGGCAAGCACAGCCAGTCCACCAGCTGGTGAAGGAACCTTCAACTC
CTGCCTTCTCGTGGCCCTGGTGGTATGTACTGCTAGGAGCAGTCGTGGCCGCTGCCTGTGTCCTCATCTT
GGCTCTCTTCCTTGTCCACCGGCGAAAGAAGGAGACCCGTTATGGAGAAGTGTTTGAACCAACAGTGGAA
AGAGGTGAACTGGTAGTCAGGTACCGCGTGCGCAAGTCCTACAGTCGTCGGACCACTGAAGCTACCTTGA
ACAGCTTGGGCATCAGTGAAGAGCTGAAGGAGAAGCTGCGGGATGTGATGGTGGACCGGCACAAGGTGGC
CCTGGGGAAGACTCTGGGAGAGGGAGAGTTTGGAGCTGTGATGGAAGGCCAGCTCAACCAGGACGACTCC
ATCCTCAAGGTGGCTGTGAAGACGATGAAGATTGCCATCTGCACGAGGTCAGAGCTGGAGGATTTCCTGA
GTGAAGCGGTCTGCATGAAGGAATTTGACCATCCCAACGTCATGAGGCTCATCGGTGTCTGTTTCCAGGG
TTCTGAACGAGAGAGCTTCCCAGCACCTGTGGTCATCTTACCTTTCATGAAACATGGAGACCTACACAGC
TTCCTCCTCTATTCCCGGCTCGGGGACCAGCCAGTGTACCTGCCCACTCAGATGCTAGTGAAGTTCATGG
CAGACATCGCCAGTGGCATGGAGTATCTGAGTACCAAGAGATTCATACACCGGGACCTGGCGGCCAGGAA
CTGCATGCTGAATGAGAACATGTCCGTGTGTGTGGCGGACTTCGGGCTCTCCAAGAAGATCTACAATGGG
GACTACTACCGCCAGGGACGTATCGCCAAGATGCCAGTCAAGTGGATTGCCATTGAGAGTCTAGCTGACC
GTGTCTACACCAGCAAGAGCGATGTGTGGTCCTTCGGGGTGACAATGTGGGAGATTGCCACAAGAGGCCA
AACCCCATATCCGGGCGTGGAGAACAGCGAGATTTATGACTATCTGCGCCGGGGAAATCGCCTGAAGCAG
CCTGCGGACTGTCTGGATGGACTGTATGCCTTGATGTCGCGGTGCTGGGAGCTAAATCCCCAGGACCGGC
CAAGTTTTACAGAGCTGCGGGAAGATTTGGAGAACACACTGAAGGCCTTGCCTCCTGCCCAGGAGCCTGA
CGAAATCCTCTATGTCAACATGGATGAGGGTGGAGGTTATCCTGAACCCCCTGGAGCTGCAGGAGGAGCT
GACCCCCCAACCCAGCCAGACCCTAAGGATTCCTGTAGCTGCCTCACTGCGGCTGAGGTCCATCCTGCTG
GACGCTATGTCCTCTGCCCTTCCACAACCCCTAGCCCCGCTCAGCCTGCTGATAGGGGCTCCCCAGCAGC
CCCAGGGCAGGAGGATGGTGCCTGA
